Addgene plasmid #223759: pCAG_mCherry-ATG13 HORMA (1-191aa)
Purpose: Expression of recombinant protein for purification
Depositing lab: Sascha Martens. Depositing organization: University of Vienna. Publication: Reconstitution of BNIP3/NIX-mitophagy initiation reveals hierarchical flexibility of the autophagy machinery. Adriaenssens E, Schaar S, Cook ASI, Stuke JFM, Sawa-Makarska J, Nguyen TN, Ren X, Schuschnig M, Romanov J, Khuu G, Uoselis L, Lazarou M, Hummer G, Hurley JH, Martens S. Nat Cell Biol. 2025 Jul 25. doi: 10.1038/s41556-025-01712-y. PubMed 40715440.
Backbone
  Vector backbone: pCAG
  Vector type: Mammalian Expression
Growth in bacteria
  Bacterial resistance: Ampicillin, 100 μg/mL
  Growth temperature: 37°C
  Growth strain: DH5alpha
  Copy number: Unknown
Gene/Insert
  Gene/Insert name: ATG13 HORMA
  Species: H. sapiens (human)
  Mutation: aa 1-191 only
  Entrez Gene: ATG13 (a.k.a. KIAA0652, PARATARG8)
  Tag / fusion protein: mCherry (N terminal on insert)
  Cloning method: Gibson Cloning
Terms and licenses: Academic/Nonprofit Terms; Industry Terms: Not Available to Industry
Depositor comments: Internal #: SMc2255 . Please visit https://doi.org/10.1101/2024.08.28.609967 for bioRxiv preprint.
How to cite: pCAG_mCherry-ATG13 HORMA (1-191aa) was a gift from Sascha Martens (Addgene plasmid # 223759 ; http://n2t.net/addgene:223759 ; RRID:Addgene_223759)
