[The description below was written by a language model from this plasmid's Addgene catalogue record and pLannotate feature annotations shown in this document.]
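Description:
pCAG_mCherry-ATG13 HORMA (1-191aa) is a mammalian expression plasmid of about 6.1 kb built on the pCAG backbone and intended for producing recombinant protein for purification. In bacteria it is maintained through a high-copy ColE1/pUC-type origin and selected with ampicillin via the β-lactamase gene and its native promoter. The backbone also carries an SV40 origin of replication, which can support episomal amplification in cells expressing SV40 large T antigen, along with an SV40 poly(A) signal and leftover lac promoter/operator and lacI fragments that are cloning-vector remnants rather than functional parts of the expression unit.

Expression is driven by the composite CAG promoter: the human CMV immediate-early enhancer, the chicken β-actin promoter (annotated in several fragments) and a chimeric chicken β-actin/rabbit β-globin intron, a combination that gives strong constitutive transcription in many mammalian cell types. The open reading frame encodes mCherry at the N terminus, followed by a TEV protease recognition site (annotated as a partial match) and then residues 1–191 of human ATG13, the HORMA domain of this autophagy initiation factor. Transcripts are terminated by the rabbit β-globin polyadenylation signal. The short β-globin "HBB" coding fragments flagged on either side of the insert most likely reflect the globin-derived sequence that normally flanks the pCAG cloning site, not additional expressed proteins.

The arrangement yields a red-fluorescent ATG13 HORMA fusion, and the TEV site would allow the mCherry moiety to be cleaved away. No separate affinity tag or mammalian selection marker is annotated or recorded. The associated publication concerns reconstitution of BNIP3/NIX mitophagy initiation.
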