Features (pLannotate 1.2.2; 22 found; start..end, strand, type, name):
    171..1031    -  CDS            AmpR: β-lactamase; bla; confers resistance to ampicillin, carbenicillin, and related antibiotics
   1032..1136    -  promoter       AmpR promoter: bla
   1167..1546    +  enhancer       CMV enhancer: human cytomegalovirus immediate early enhancer
   1548..1668    +  promoter       chicken β-actin promoter (fragment): contains a 21-bp deletion relative to the standard chicken β-actin promoter
   1686..1710    +  promoter       chicken β-actin promoter (fragment): contains a 21-bp deletion relative to the standard chicken β-actin promoter
   1739..1824    +  promoter       chicken β-actin promoter (fragment): contains a 21-bp deletion relative to the standard chicken β-actin promoter
   1825..2840    +  intron         chimeric intron: chimera between introns from chicken β-actin and rabbit β-globin
   2838..2894    +  CDS            HBB (fragment): HBB_LEPEU - Experimental evidence at protein level: Swiss-Prot protein existence level 1. Involved in oxygen transport from the lung to the various peripheral tissues. From Lepus europaeus (European hare).
   2920..3627    +  CDS            mCherry: mCherry is a basic (constitutively fluorescent) red fluorescent protein published in 2004, derived from Discosoma sp.. It is reported to be a very rapidly-maturing monomer with low acid sensitivity.
   3637..3656    +  CDS            TEV site (fragment): tobacco etch virus (TEV) protease recognition and cleavage site
   3661..4233    +  CDS            ATG13 (fragment): ATG13_HUMAN - Also known as KIAA0652. Experimental evidence at protein level: Swiss-Prot protein existence level 1. Autophagy factor required for autophagosome formation and mitophagy. Target of the TOR kinase signaling pathway that regulates autophagy through the control of the phosphorylation status of ATG13 and ULK1, and the regulation of the ATG13-ULK1-RB1CC1 complex. Through its regulation of ULK1 activity, plays a role in the regulation of the kinase activity of mTORC1 and cell proliferation. From Homo sapiens (Human).
   4243..4320    +  CDS            HBB (fragment): HBB_PONPY - Experimental evidence at transcript level: Swiss-Prot protein existence level 2. Involved in oxygen transport from the lung to the various peripheral tissues. From Pongo pygmaeus (Bornean orangutan).
   4391..4446    +  polyA_signal   β-globin poly(A) signal: rabbit β-globin polyadenylation signal (Gil and Proudfoot, 1987)
   4831..4847    -  protein_bind   lac operator: The lac repressor binds to the lac operator to inhibit transcription in E. coli. This inhibition can be relieved by adding lactose or isopropyl-β-D-thiogalactopyranoside (IPTG). lac repressor encoded by lacI
   4855..4885    -  promoter       lac promoter: promoter for the E. coli lac operon
   4900..4921    -  protein_bind   CAP binding site: CAP binding activates transcription in the presence of cAMP. E. coli catabolite activator protein
   4934..4973    -  CDS            lacI (fragment): lac repressor; lacI; The lac repressor binds to the lac operator to inhibit transcription in E. coli. This inhibition can be relieved by adding lactose or isopropyl-β-D-thiogalactopyranoside (IPTG).
   4980..5002    +  promoter       SV40 promoter (fragment): SV40 enhancer and early promoter
   5026..5161    +  rep_origin     SV40 ori: SV40 origin of replication
   5181..5315    +  polyA_signal   SV40 poly(A) signal: SV40 polyadenylation signal
   5317..5371    -  CDS            lacI (fragment): lac repressor; lacI; The lac repressor binds to the lac operator to inhibit transcription in E. coli. This inhibition can be relieved by adding lactose or isopropyl-β-D-thiogalactopyranoside (IPTG).
   5554..6142    -  rep_origin     ori: high-copy-number ColE1/pMB1/pBR322/pUC origin of replication
>Addgene plasmid #223759 | pCAG_mCherry-ATG13 HORMA (1-191aa) | addgene full sequence | sequence record 448391 | Addgene NGS Result
GAAGATCCTTTGATCTTTTCTACGGGGTCTGACGCTCAGTGGAACGAAAACTCACGTTAAGGGATTTTGG
TCATGAGATTATCAAAAAGGATCTTCACCTAGATCCTTTTAAATTAAAAATGAAGTTTTAAATCAATCTA
AAGTATATATGAGTAAACTTGGTCTGACAGTTACCAATGCTTAATCAGTGAGGCACCTATCTCAGCGATC
TGTCTATTTCGTTCATCCATAGTTGCCTGACTCCCCGTCGTGTAGATAACTACGATACGGGAGGGCTTAC
CATCTGGCCCCAGTGCTGCAATGATACCGCGAGACCCACGCTCACCGGCTCCAGATTTATCAGCAATAAA
CCAGCCAGCCGGAAGGGCCGAGCGCAGAAGTGGTCCTGCAACTTTATCCGCCTCCATCCAGTCTATTAAT
TGTTGCCGGGAAGCTAGAGTAAGTAGTTCGCCAGTTAATAGTTTGCGCAACGTTGTTGCCATTGCTACAG
GCATCGTGGTGTCACGCTCGTCGTTTGGTATGGCTTCATTCAGCTCCGGTTCCCAACGATCAAGGCGAGT
TACATGATCCCCCATGTTGTGCAAAAAAGCGGTTAGCTCCTTCGGTCCTCCGATCGTTGTCAGAAGTAAG
TTGGCCGCAGTGTTATCACTCATGGTTATGGCAGCACTGCATAATTCTCTTACTGTCATGCCATCCGTAA
GATGCTTTTCTGTGACTGGTGAGTACTCAACCAAGTCATTCTGAGAATAGTGTATGCGGCGACCGAGTTG
CTCTTGCCCGGCGTCAATACGGGATAATACCGCGCCACATAGCAGAACTTTAAAAGTGCTCATCATTGGA
AAACGTTCTTCGGGGCGAAAACTCTCAAGGATCTTACCGCTGTTGAGATCCAGTTCGATGTAACCCACTC
GTGCACCCAACTGATCTTCAGCATCTTTTACTTTCACCAGCGTTTCTGGGTGAGCAAAAACAGGAAGGCA
AAATGCCGCAAAAAAGGGAATAAGGGCGACACGGAAATGTTGAATACTCATACTCTTCCTTTTTCAATAT
TATTGAAGCATTTATCAGGGTTATTGTCTCATGAGCGGATACATATTTGAATGTATTTAGAAAAATAAAC
AAATAGGGGTTCCGCGCACATTTCCCCGAAAAGTGCCACCTGGGTCGACATTGATTATTGACTAGTTATT
AATAGTAATCAATTACGGGGTCATTAGTTCATAGCCCATATATGGAGTTCCGCGTTACATAACTTACGGT
AAATGGCCCGCCTGGCTGACCGCCCAACGACCCCCGCCCATTGACGTCAATAATGACGTATGTTCCCATA
GTAACGCCAATAGGGACTTTCCATTGACGTCAATGGGTGGAGTATTTACGGTAAACTGCCCACTTGGCAG
TACATCAAGTGTATCATATGCCAAGTACGCCCCCTATTGACGTCAATGACGGTAAATGGCCCGCCTGGCA
TTATGCCCAGTACATGACCTTATGGGACTTTCCTACTTGGCAGTACATCTACGTATTAGTCATCGCTATT
ACCATGGTCGAGGTGAGCCCCACGTTCTGCTTCACTCTCCCCATCTCCCCCCCCTCCCCACCCCCAATTT
TGTATTTATTTATTTTTTAATTATTTTGTGCAGCGATGGGGGCGGGGGGGGGGGGGGGCGCGCCCCGCGG
GGGGGGGGGGGGGGGGGGGGGGGGGGGCGGCCCGGGGGGGCTCGCGGGGCACGCGGCGATCAGAGCGGCG
CGCTCCGAAAGTTTCCTTTTATGGCGAGGCGGCGGCGGCGGCGGCCCTATAAAAAGCGAAGCGCGCGGCG
GGCGGGAGTCGCTGCGCGCTGCCTTCGCCCCGTGCCCCGCTCCGCCGCCGCCTCGCGCCGCCCGCCCCGG
CTCTGACTGACCGCGTTACTCCCACAGGTGAGCGGGCGGGACGGCCCTTCTCCTCCGGGCTGTAATTAGC
GCTTGGTTTAATGACGGCTTGTTTCTTTTCTGTGGCTGCGTGAAAGCCTTGAGGGGCTCCGGGAGGGCCC
TTTGTGCGGGGGGAGCGGCTCGGGGGGTGCGTGCGTGTGTGTGTGCGTGGGGAGCGCCGCGTGCGGCTCC
GCGCTGCCCGGCGGCTGTGAGCGCTGCGGGCGCGGCGCGGGGCTTTGTGCGCTCCGCAGTGTGCGCGAGG
GGAGCGCGGCCGGGGGCGGTGCCCCGCGGTGCGGGGGGGGCTGCGAGGGGAACAAAGGCTGCGTGCGGGG
TGTGTGCGTGGGGGGGTGAGCAGGGGGTGTGGGCGCGTCGGTCGGGCTGCAACCCCCCCTGCACCCCCCT
CCCCGAGTTGCTGAGCACGGCCCGGCTTCGGGTGCGGGGCTCCGTACGGGGCGTGGCGCGGGGCTCGCCG
TGCCGGGCGGGGGGTGGCGGCAGGTGGGGGTGCCGGGCGGGGCGGGGCCGCCTCGGGCCGGGGAGGGCTC
GGGGGAGGGGCGCGGCGGCCCCCGGAGCGCCGGCGGCTGTCGAGGCGCGGCGAGCCGCAGCCATTGCCTT
TTATGGTAATCGTGCGAGAGGGCGCAGGGACTTCCTTTGTCCCAAATCTGTGCGGAGCCGAAATCTGGGA
GGCGCCGCCGCACCCCCTCTAGCGGGCGCGGGGCGAAGCGGTGCGGCGCCGGCAGGAAGGAAATGGGCGG
GGAGGGCCTTCGTGCGTCGCCGCGCCGCCGTCCCCTTCTCCCTCTCCAGCCTCGGGGCTGTCCGCGGGGG
GACGGCTGCCTTCGGGGGGGACGGGGCAGGGCGGGGTTCGGCTTCTGGCGTGTGACGGCGGCTCTAGAGC
CTCTGCTAACCATGTTCATGCCTTCTTCTTTTTCCTACAGCTCCTGGGCAACGTGCTGGTTATTGTGCTG
TCTCATCATTTTGGCAAAGAATTCCTCGATCGACGGTATCGATGCCACCATGGTGAGCAAGGGCGAGGAG
GATAACATGGCCATCATCAAGGAGTTCATGCGCTTCAAGGTGCACATGGAGGGCTCCGTGAACGGCCACG
AGTTCGAGATCGAGGGCGAGGGCGAGGGCCGCCCCTACGAGGGCACCCAGACCGCCAAGCTGAAGGTGAC
CAAGGGTGGCCCCCTGCCCTTCGCCTGGGACATCCTGTCCCCTCAGTTCATGTACGGCTCCAAGGCCTAC
GTGAAGCACCCCGCCGACATCCCCGACTACTTGAAGCTGTCCTTCCCCGAGGGCTTCAAGTGGGAGCGCG
TGATGAACTTCGAGGACGGCGGCGTGGTGACCGTGACCCAGGACTCCTCCCTGCAGGACGGCGAGTTCAT
CTACAAGGTGAAGCTGCGCGGCACCAACTTCCCCTCCGACGGCCCCGTAATGCAGAAGAAGACCATGGGC
TGGGAGGCCTCCTCCGAGCGGATGTACCCCGAGGACGGCGCCCTGAAGGGCGAGATCAAGCAGAGGCTGA
AGCTGAAGGACGGCGGCCACTACGACGCTGAGGTCAAGACCACCTACAAGGCCAAGAAGCCCGTGCAGCT
GCCCGGCGCCTACAACGTCAACATCAAGTTGGACATCACCTCCCACAACGAGGACTACACCATCGTGGAA
CAGTACGAACGCGCCGAGGGCCGCCACTCCACCGGCGGCATGGACGAGCTGTACAAGCCAACGACCGAAA
ACCTGTATTTTCAGGGTGGTATGGAGACCGACCTCAACAGCCAGGACCGTAAAGACCTCGACAAGTTCAT
TAAGTTTTTCGCCCTCAAGACCGTGCAGGTGATCGTGCAGGCCCGGCTGGGAGAGAAAATCTGCACACGC
AGCTCCTCTTCACCCACCGGTTCTGACTGGTTCAACCTGGCTATTAAGGATATCCCTGAAGTGACTCACG
AAGCAAAGAAAGCACTCGCTGGACAGCTGCCAGCAGTGGGTCGTTCAATGTGTGTCGAGATCTCCCTGAA
GACATCTGAAGGAGACTCAATGGAGCTCGAAATTTGGTGCCTGGAGATGAACGAAAAGTGTGATAAAGAG
ATCAAAGTGAGCTACACCGTCTATAATCGTCTGTCCCTGCTCCTGAAATCTCTCCTGGCCATCACTCGGG
TGACACCTGCTTACCGCCTCAGTAGGAAGCAGGGTCATGAATATGTGATTCTGTACAGGATCTATTTCGG
CGAGGTCCAGCTCTCCGGACTGGGTGAAGGCTTTCAGACTGTGCGTGTCGGTACCGTGGGAACTCCAGTC
GGCACAATTACCCTCTCTTGCGCATACCGTATCTGACTCGAGGAATTCACTCCTCAGGTGCAGGCTGCCT
ATCAGAAGGTGGTGGCTGGTGTGGCCAATGCCCTGGCTCACAAATACCACTGAGATCTTTTTCCCTCTGC
CAAAAATTATGGGGACATCATGAAGCCCCTTGAGCATCTGACTTCTGGCTAATAAAGGAAATTTATTTTC
ATTGCAATAGTGTGTTGGAATTTTTTGTGTCTCTCACTCGGAAGGACATATGGGAGGGCAAATCATTTAA
AACATCAGAATGAGTATTTGGTTTAGAGTTTGGCAACATATGCCCATATGCTGGCTGCCATGAACAAAGG
TTGGCTATAAAGAGGTCATCAGTATATGAAACAGCCCCCTGCTGTCCATTCCTTATTCCATAGAAAAGCC
TTGACTTGAGGTTAGATTTTTTTTATATTTTGTTTTGTGTTATTTTTTTCTTTAACATCCCTAAAATTTT
CCTTACATGTTTTACTAGCCAGATTTTTCCTCCTCTCCTGACTACTCCCAGTCATAGCTGTCCCTCTTCT
CTTATGGAGATCCCTCGACCTGCAGCCCAAGCTTGGCGTAATCATGGTCATAGCTGTTTCCTGTGTGAAA
TTGTTATCCGCTCACAATTCCACACAACATACGAGCCGGAAGCATAAAGTGTAAAGCCTGGGGTGCCTAA
TGAGTGAGCTAACTCACATTAATTGCGTTGCGCTCACTGCCCGCTTTCCAGTCGGGAAACCTGTCGTGCC
AGCGGATCCGCATCTCAATTAGTCAGCAACCATAGTCCCGCCCCTAACTCCGCCCATCCCGCCCCTAACT
CCGCCCAGTTCCGCCCATTCTCCGCCCCATGGCTGACTAATTTTTTTTATTTATGCAGAGGCCGAGGCCG
CCTCGGCCTCTGAGCTATTCCAGAAGTAGTGAGGAGGCTTTTTTGGAGGCCTAGGCTTTTGCAAAAAGCT
AACTTGTTTATTGCAGCTTATAATGGTTACAAATAAAGCAATAGCATCACAAATTTCACAAATAAAGCAT
TTTTTTCACTGCATTCTAGTTGTGGTTTGTCCAAACTCATCAATGTATCTTATCATGTCTGGATCCGCTG
CATTAATGAATCGGCCAACGCGCGGGGAGAGGCGGTTTGCGTATTGGGCGCTCTTCCGCTTCCTCGCTCA
CTGACTCGCTGCGCTCGGTCGTTCGGCTGCGGCGAGCGGTATCAGCTCACTCAAAGGCGGTAATACGGTT
ATCCACAGAATCAGGGGATAACGCAGGAAAGAACATGTGAGCAAAAGGCCAGCAAAAGGCCAGGAACCGT
AAAAAGGCCGCGTTGCTGGCGTTTTTCCATAGGCTCCGCCCCCCTGACGAGCATCACAAAAATCGACGCT
CAAGTCAGAGGTGGCGAAACCCGACAGGACTATAAAGATACCAGGCGTTTCCCCCTGGAAGCTCCCTCGT
GCGCTCTCCTGTTCCGACCCTGCCGCTTACCGGATACCTGTCCGCCTTTCTCCCTTCGGGAAGCGTGGCG
CTTTCTCATAGCTCACGCTGTAGGTATCTCAGTTCGGTGTAGGTCGTTCGCTCCAAGCTGGGCTGTGTGC
ACGAACCCCCCGTTCAGCCCGACCGCTGCGCCTTATCCGGTAACTATCGTCTTGAGTCCAACCCGGTAAG
ACACGACTTATCGCCACTGGCAGCAGCCACTGGTAACAGGATTAGCAGAGCGAGGTATGTAGGCGGTGCT
ACAGAGTTCTTGAAGTGGTGGCCTAACTACGGCTACACTAGAAGAACAGTATTTGGTATCTGCGCTCTGC
TGAAGCCAGTTACCTTCGGAAAAAGAGTTGGTAGCTCTTGATCCGGCAAACAAACCACCGCTGGTAGCGG
TGGTTTTTTTGTTTGCAAGCAGCAGATTACGCGCAGAAAAAAAGGATCTCAA
